>Addgene plasmid #68933 | pAT892 | depositor full sequence | sequence record 121319 | pAT892 sequence 6680 bps
ATCCATCAAAATTCGTTTTCTCTATGTTGGATTCCTTGTTGCTCATATTGTGATGATAATTTCTACAAAT
ATAGTCATTGGTAACTATCTATGAAACTGTTTGATACTTTTATAGTTGATTAAACTTGTTCATGGCATTT
GCCTTAATATCATCCGCTATGTCAATGTAGGGTTTCATAGCTTTGTAGTCGCTGTGTCCCGTCCATTTCA
TGACCACCTGTGCCGGGATTCCGAGAGCCAGCGCATTGCAGATGAATGTCCTTCTTCCTGCATGGGTACT
GAGCAAAGCGTATTTGGGTGTGACTTCATCAATACGTTCATTTCCCTTGTAGTAGGTTTCCCGTACAGGC
TCGTTGATTTCTGCCAGTTCGCCCAGCTCTTTCAGGTAATCGTTCATCTTCTGGTTGCTGATGACGGGCA
GAGCCATGTAATTCTCGAAATGGATGTCCTTGTATTTGTCCAGTATGGCTTTGCTGTATTTGTTCAGTTC
AATCGTCAGGCTGTCGGCAGTCTTGACTGTGGTTATTTCGATGTGGTCGGACTTCACATCGCTTCTTTTC
AGATTGCGAACATCCGAATACCGCAAACTCGTAAAGCAGCAGAACAGGAAAACATCACGCACACGTTCCA
GGTATTGCTTATCCTTGGGTATCTGGTAGTCTTTCAGCTTGTTCAGTTCATCCCAAGTCAGGAAGATTAC
TTTTTTCGAGGTGGTTTTCAGTTTCGGTTTGAACGTATCGTATGCAATGTTCTGATGATGTCCTTTCTTG
AAGCTCCAGCGCAGGAACCATTTGAGGAATCCCATTTGCTTGCCGATGGTGCTGTTTCTCATATCCTTGG
TGTCACGCAGGAAGTTGACGTATTCGTTCAATCCAAACTCGTTGAAATAGTTGAACGTTGCATCCTCCTT
GAACTCTTTGAGGTGGTTCCTCACTGCTGCAAATTTTTCATAGGTGGATGCCGTCCAGTTATTCTGGTTA
CCGCACTCTTTTACAAACTCATCGAACACCTCCCAAAAGCTGACAGGGGCTTCTTCCGGCTGTTCTTCGC
TGGTGTCTTTCATTCTCATGTTGAAAGCTTCCTTCAACTGTTGGGTCGTTGGCATGACCTCCTGCACCTC
AAATTCCTTGAAAATATTCTGGATTTCGGCATAGTATTTCAGCAAGTCCGTATTGATTTCGGCTGCACTT
TGCTTTAGCTTGTTGGTACATCCGCTCTTTACCCGCTGCTTATCTGCATCCCATTTGGCTACGTCAATCC
GGTAGCCCGTTGTAAACTCGATGCGTTGGCTGGCAAAGATGACACGCATACGGATGGGTACGTTCTCTAC
GATTGGCACACCGTTCTTTTTCCGGCTCTCCAATGCAAAAATGATGTTGCGCTTGATATTCATAATTGGG
TGCGTTTGAAATTCTACACCCAAATATACACCCAATTATTGAGATAGCAAAAGACATTTAGAAACATTTA
CTTTTACTCTATATTGTAATTTACACTTGATTATCAGTCGTTTGCAGTCTTATGATATTCTGTGAAAGTA
TAAGTTCGAGAGCCTGTCTCTCCGCAAAAAACGCTGAAAATCAGCAGATTGCAAAACAAACACCCTGTTT
TACACCCAAGAATGTAAAGTCGGCTGTTTTTGTTTTATTTAAGATAATACAACCACTACATAATAAAAGA
GTAGCGATATTAAAAGAATCCGATGAGAAAAGACTAATATTTATCTATCCATTCAGTTTGATTTTTCAGG
ACTTTACATCGTCCTGAAAGTATTTGTTGGTACCGGTACCGAGGACGCGTAAACATTTACAGTTGCATGT
GGCCTATTGTTTTTAGCCGTTAAATATTTTATAACTATTAAATAGCGATACAAATTGTTCGAAACTAATA
TTGTTTATATCATATATTCTCGCATGTTTTAAAGCTTTATTAAATTGATTTTTTGTAAACAGTTTTTCGT
ACTCTTTGTTAACCCATTTCATTACAAAAGTTTCATATTTTTTTCTCTCTTTAAATGCCATTTTTGCTGG
CTTTCTTTTTAATACAATTAATGTGCTATCCACTTTAGGTTTTGGATGGAAATAATACCTAGGAATTTTT
GCTAATATAGAAATATCTACCTCTGCCATTAACAGCAATGCTAGTGATCTGTTTGTATCTAATAACATTT
TAGCAAAACCATATTCCACTATTAAATAACTTATTGTGGCTGAACTTTCAAAAACAATTTTTCGAATTAT
ATTTGTGCTTATGTTGTAAGGTATGCTGCCAAATATTTTATATGGATTGTGGCTAGGAAATGTAAATTTC
AGTATATCATCATTTACTATTTGATAGTTAGGATAATTTAAGAGCTTATTACGAGTTACCTCACATAATT
TAGAATCAATTTCTATCGCCGTTACAAAATTACATCTCTTTACCAATCCAGCAGTAAAATGACCTTTCCC
TGCACCTATTTCAAAGATGTTATCTTTTTCATCTAAACTTATGCAATTCATTATTTTTTCTATGTGATAT
TTTGAAGTAATAAAATTTTGACTATCTTTTATATTTACTTTGTTCATTATAACCTCTCCTTAATTTATTG
CATCTCTTTTCGAATATTTATGTTTTTTGAGAAAAGAACGTACTCATGGTTCATCCCGATATGCGTATCG
GTCTGTATATCAGCAACTTTCTATGTGTTTCAACTACAATAGTCATCTATTCTCATCTTTCTGAGTCCAC
CCCCTGCAAAGCCCCTCTTTACGACATAAAAATTCGGTCGGAAAAGGTATGCAAAAGATGTTTCTCTCTT
TAAGAGAAACTCTTCGGGATGCAAAAATATGAAAATAACTCCAATTCACCAAATTATATAGCGACTTTTT
TACAAAATGCTAAAATTTGTTGATTTCCGTCAAGCAATTGTTGAGCAAAAATGTCTTTTACGATAAAATG
ATACCTCAATATCAACTGTTTAGCAAAACGATATTTCTCTTAAAGAGAGAAACACCTTTTTGTTCACCAA
TCCCCGACTTTTAATCCCGCGGCCATGATTGAAAAAGGAAGAGTATGAGTATTCAACATTTCCGTGTCGC
CCTTATTCCCTTTTTTGCGGCATTTTGCCTTCCTGTTTTTGCTCACCCAGAAACGCTGGTGAAAGTAAAA
GATGCTGAAGATCAGTTGGGTGCACGAGTGGGTTACATCGAACTGGATCTCAACAGCGGTAAGATCCTTG
AGAGTTTTCGCCCCGAAGAACGTTTTCCAATGATGAGCACTTTTAAAGTTCTGCTATGTGGCGCGGTATT
ATCCCGTATTGACGCCGGGCAAGAGCAACTCGGTCGCCGCATACACTATTCTCAGAATGACTTGGTTGAG
TACTCACCAGTCACAGAAAAGCATCTTACGGATGGCATGACAGTAAGAGAATTATGCAGTGCTGCCATAA
CCATGAGTGATAACACTGCGGCCAACTTACTTCTGACAACGATCGGAGGACCGAAGGAGCTAACCGCTTT
TTTGCACAACATGGGGGATCATGTAACTCGCCTTGATCGTTGGGAACCGGAGCTGAATGAAGCCATACCA
AACGACGAGCGTGACACCACGATGCCTGTAGCAATGGCAACAACGTTGCGCAAACTATTAACTGGCGAAC
TACTTACTCTAGCTTCCCGGCAACAATTAATAGACTGGATGGAGGCGGATAAAGTTGCAGGACCACTTCT
GCGCTCGGCCCTTCCGGCTGGCTGGTTTATTGCTGATAAATCTGGAGCCGGTGAGCGTGGGTCTCGCGGT
ATCATTGCAGCACTGGGGCCAGATGGTAAGCCCTCCCGTATCGTAGTTATCTACACGACGGGGAGTCAGG
CAACTATGGATGAACGAAATAGACAGATCGCTGAGATAGGTGCCTCACTGATTAAGCATTGGTAACTGTC
AGACCAAGTTTACTCATAACGCGTCAATTCGAGGGGGATCAATTCCGTGATAGGTGGGCTGCCCTTCCTG
GTTGGCTTGGTTTCATCAGCCATCCGCTTGCCCTCATCTGTTACGCCGGCGGTAGCCGGCCAGCCTCGCA
GAGCAGGATTCCCGTTGAGCACCGCCAGGTGCGAATAAGGGACAGTGAAGAAGGAACACCCGCTCGCGGG
TGGGCCTACTTCACCTATCCTGCCCGGCTGACGCCGTTGGATACACCAAGGAAAGTCTACACGAACCCTT
TGGCAAAATCCTGTATATCGTGCGAAAAAGGATGGATATACCGAAAAAATCGCTATAATGACCCCGAAGC
AGGGTTATGCAGCGGAAAACGGAATTGATCCGGCCACGATGCGTCCGGCGTAGAGGATCTGAAGATCAGC
AGTTCAACCTGTTGATAGTACGTACTAAGCTCTCATGTTTCACGTACTAAGCTCTCATGTTTAACGTACT
AAGCTCTCATGTTTAACGAACTAAACCCTCATGGCTAACGTACTAAGCTCTCATGGCTAACGTACTAAGC
TCTCATGTTTCACGTACTAAGCTCTCATGTTTGAACAATAAAATTAATATAAATCAGCAACTTAAATAGC
CTCTAAGGTTTTAAGTTTTATAAGAAAAAAAAGAATATATAAGGCTTTTAAAGCTTTTAAGGTTTAACGG
TTGTGGACAACAAGCCAGGGATGTAACGCACTGAGAAGCCCTTAGAGCCTCTCAAAGCAATTTTGAGTGA
CACAGGAACACTTAACGGCTGACATGGGAATTCCCCTCCACCGCGGTGGCGGCCGCTGATCTGGAAGAAG
CAATGAAAGCTGCTGTTAAGTCTCCGAATCAGGTATTGTTCCTGACAGGTGTATTCCCATCCGGTAAACG
CGGATACTTTGCAGTTGATCTGACTCAGGAATAAATTATAAATTAAGGTAAGAAGATTGTAGGATAAGCT
AATGAAATAGAAAAAGGATGCCGTCACACAACTTGTCGGCATTCTTTTTTGTTTTATTAGTTGAAAATAT
AGTGAAAAAGTTGCCTAAATATGTATGTTAACAAATTATTTGTCGTAACTTTGCACTCCCTTTGCAACAG
CATAGCTCAGCACAGCGCATTTTAAAATAAAATAAATTATTTATTTAATTAAACGAATATGAAAGTGGCC
ATTTATACCCGTGTTAGCACCCTGGAACAGAAAGAAAAAGGTCATAGCATCGAAGAACAAGAACGTAAAC
TGCGTGCATATAGCGATATCAACGATTGGAAAATCCACAAAGTTTATACCGATGCAGGTTATAGCGGTGC
CAAAAAAGATCGTCCGGCACTGCAAGAAATGCTGAATGAAATTGATAACTTCGATCTGGTGCTGGTGTAT
AAACTGGATCGTCTGACCCGTAGCGTTAAAGATCTGCTGGAAATTCTGGAACTGTTTGAAAACAAAAACG
TGCTGTTTCGTAGCGCCACCGAAGTTTATGATACCACCAGTGCAATGGGTCGTCTGTTTGTTACCCTGGT
TGGTGCAATGGCAGAATGGGAACGTACCACCATTCAAGAACGCACCGCCATGGGTCGCCGTGCAAGCGCA
CGTAAAGGTCTGGCAAAAACCGTTCCGCCTTTCTATTATGATCGCGTGAATGATAAATTTGTGCCGAACG
AGTACAAAAAGGTTCTGCGTTTTGCAGTTGAAGAAGCAAAAAAAGGCACCAGCCTGCGTGAAATTACCAT
TAAACTGAACAACAGCAAATACAAAGCACCGCTGGGTAAAAATTGGCATCGTAGCGTGATTGGTAATGCA
CTGACCAGTCCGGTTGCACGTGGTCATCTGGTTTTTGGTGATATTTTTGTGGAAAACACCCACGAAGCCA
TTATTAGCGAAGAGGAATATGAAGAAATCAAGCTGCGCATTAGCGAAAAAACCAATAGCACCATTGTGAA
ACACAACGCCATTTTTCGTAGCAAACTGCTGTGTCCGAATTGCAATCAGAAACTGACCCTGAATACCGTT
AAACATACCCCGAAAAACAAAGAGGTGTGGTACAGCAAACTGTATTTTTGCAGCAATTGCAAAAACACCA
AAAATAAGAACGCCTGCAACATCGATGAAGGTGAAGTTCTGAAACAGTTCTACAACTATCTGAAGCAGTT
TGATCTGACCAGCTACAAAATTGAAAACCAGCCGAAAGAAATTGAGGATGTGGGCATTGATATTGAAAAA
CTGCGTAAAGAACGTGCCCGTTGTCAGACCCTGTTTATTGAAGGTATGATGGATAAAGATGAAGCCTTTC
CGATTATTAGCCGCATCGATAAAGAAATCCACGAGTATGAAAAACGCAAAGACAACGATAAAGGCAAAAC
CTTTAACTATGAAAAGATTAAAAACTTCAAATATAGCCTGCTGAACGGCTGGGAACTGATGGAAGATGAA
CTGAAAACCGAGTTTATCAAGATGGCGATCAAAAACATCCACTTTGAGTATGTGAAAGGCATCAAAGGTA
AACGTCAGAACAGCCTGAAAATTACCGGCATCGAATTCTATTAATGAACTGCACTTGCTTTGATAATTAA
TGATAAACAATCTAAAAGCACTCTAATCGTTATCGGAGTGCTTTTAGATTACTAATCAAATTGCTTCTAC
TAATTGCCTATCTTCCAGTGATGGAACAGCATTTGTGCATTGGCTGCAACAATCAGCCTTACTTGTGCCT
GTTCTATTTCCGAACCGACCGCTTGTATGA
Features (pLannotate 1.2.2; 8 found; start..end, strand, type, name):
   1839..2567    -  CDS            ermC': ERM_BACIU - Experimental evidence at protein level: Swiss-Prot protein existence level 1. This protein produces a dimethylation of the adenine residue at position 2085 in 23S rRNA, resulting in reduced affinity between ribosomes and macrolide-lincosamide-streptogramin B antibiotics. From Bacillus subtilis.
   3038..3054    +  promoter       AmpR promoter (fragment): bla
   3055..3915    +  CDS            AmpR: β-lactamase; bla; confers resistance to ampicillin, carbenicillin, and related antibiotics
   3968..4013    -  CDS            traJ (fragment): oriT-recognizing protein; traJ
   4046..4155    -  oriT           oriT: incP origin of transfer
   4326..4714    +  rep_origin     R6K γ ori: γ replication origin from E. coli plasmid R6K; requires the R6K initiator protein pi for replication
   4726..4747    +  misc_feature   MCS (fragment): pBluescript multiple cloning site
   5069..5086    +  polyA_signal   hsp70 poly(A) (fragment): polyadenlyation signal from the Drosophila melanogaster hsp70Ab gene
