[The description below was written by a language model from this plasmid's Addgene catalogue record and pLannotate feature annotations shown in this document.]
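Description:
pAT892 is a 6,680 bp bacterial expression plasmid built on the pNBU2 backbone and designed to deliver a recombinase gene into Bacteroides, specifically the human gut commensal Bacteroides thetaiotaomicron. It is maintained in E. coli through the R6K γ origin. This origin replicates only when the pi initiator protein is supplied in trans, which is why the plasmid is grown at low copy in a pir-expressing host strain. Selection in E. coli relies on the β-lactamase gene (AmpR). An incP origin of transfer (oriT), next to a fragment of traJ, allows the plasmid to be mobilised by conjugation from E. coli into Bacteroides. The R6K origin is not expected to function there, so pNBU2-type vectors generally persist by integrating into the chromosome. The integration elements themselves are not annotated in the feature table. Transconjugants are selected with erythromycin, and the table shows an erm-family rRNA methyltransferase gene consistent with this. That gene was labelled by homology to a Bacillus subtilis protein.

The payload is Int9, a 1,386 bp insert expressed constitutively from the PAM4 promoter and the rpiL* ribosome binding site, according to the catalogue entry. Neither the Int9 coding sequence nor these regulatory parts were detected by the automated annotation, so their positions are not documented. The short "hsp70 poly(A)" and MCS fragment hits are probably incidental matches with no functional role. The record does not define Int9 further, though the name suggests an integrase-type recombinase. The associated work engineered B. thetaiotaomicron to sense and respond to stimuli in the mouse gut, so the construct most likely serves as a constitutive integrase source for testing genetic circuit or memory components in that organism.
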