Addgene plasmid #68933: pAT892
Purpose: Int9 expressed constitutively from PAM4 and the rpiL* RBS, pNBU2 backbone, AmpR
Depositing lab: Timothy Lu & Christopher Voigt. Depositing organization: Massachusetts Institute of Technology. Publication: Programming a Human Commensal Bacterium, Bacteroides thetaiotaomicron, to Sense and Respond to Stimuli in the Murine Gut Microbiota. Mimee M, Tucker AC, Voigt CA, Lu TK. Cell Syst. 2015 Jul 29;1(1):62-71. doi: 10.1016/j.cels.2015.06.001. PubMed 26918244.
Backbone
  Vector backbone: pNBU2
  Total vector size (bp): 6680
  Vector type: Bacterial Expression
  Selectable markers: Erythromycin in Bacteroides
Growth in bacteria
  Bacterial resistance: Ampicillin, 100 μg/mL
  Growth temperature: 37°C
  Growth strain: Pir1
  Copy number: Low Copy
Gene/Insert
  Gene/Insert name: Int9
  Insert size (bp): 1386
Terms and licenses: Academic/Nonprofit Terms; Industry Terms: Not Available to Industry
How to cite: pAT892 was a gift from Timothy Lu & Christopher Voigt (Addgene plasmid # 68933 ; http://n2t.net/addgene:68933 ; RRID:Addgene_68933)
