>Addgene plasmid #68933 | pAT892 | addgene partial sequence | sequence record 125439 | pGP704-R 5'-aacaagccagggatgtaacg-3'
ATTTTGAGTGACACAGGAACACTTAACGGCTGACATGGGAATTCCCCTCCACCGCGGTGGCGGCCGCTGA
TCTGGAAGAAGCAATGAAAGCTGCTGTTAAGTCTCCGAATCAGGTATTGTTCCTGACAGGTGTATTCCCA
TCCGGTAAACGCGGATACTTTGCAGTTGATCTGACTCAGGAATAAATTATAAATTAAGGTAAGAAGATTG
TAGGATAAGCTAATGAAATAGAAAAAGGATGCCGTCACACAACTTGTCGGCATTCTTTTTTGTTTTATTA
GTTGAAAATATAGTGAAAAAGTTGCCTAAATATGTATGTTAACAAATTATTTGTCGTAACTTTGCACTCC
CTTTGCAACAGCATAGCTCAGCACAGCGCATTTTAAAATAAAATAAATTATTTATTTAATTAAACGAATA
TGAAAGTGGCCATTTATACCCGTGTTAGCACCCTGGAACAGAAAGAAAAAGGTCATAGCATCGAAGAACA
AGAACGTAAACTGCGTGCATATAGCGATATCAACGATTGGAAAATCCACAAAGTTTATACCGATGCAGGT
TATAGCGGTGCCAAAAAAGATCGTCCGGCACTGCAAGAAATGCTGAATGAAATTGATAACTTCGATCTGG
TGCTGGTGTATAAACTGGATCGTCTGACCCGTAGCGTTAAAGATCTGCTGGAAATTCTGGAACTGTTTGA
AAACAAAAACGTGCTGTTTCGTAGCGCCACCGAAGTTTATGATACCACCAGTGCAATGGGTCGTCTGTTT
GTTACCCTGGTTGGTGCAATGGCAGAATGGGAACGTACCACCATTCAAGAACGCACCGCCATGGGTCGCC
GTGCAAGCGCACGTAAA
