>Addgene plasmid #68933 | pAT892 | addgene partial sequence | sequence record 125444 | hhvEBNA1-R 5'-TGGAATAGCAAGGGCAGTTC-3'
TCTGACGTTTACCTTTGATGCCTTTCACATACTCAAAGTGGATGTTTTTGATCGCCATCTTGATAAACTC
GGTTTTCAGTTCATCTTCCATCAGTTCCCAGCCGTTCAGCAGGCTATATTTGAAGTTTTTAATCTTTTCA
TAGTTAAAGGTTTTGCCTTTATCGTTGTCTTTGCGTTTTTCATACTCGTGGATTTCTTTATCGATGCGGC
TAATAATCGGAAAGGCTTCATCTTTATCCATCATACCTTCAATAAACAGGGTCTGACAACGGGCACGTTC
TTTACGCAGTTTTTCAATATCAATGCCCACATCCTCAATTTCTTTCGGCTGGTTTTCAATTTTGTAGCTG
GTCAGATCAAACTGCTTCAGATAGTTGTAGAACTGTTTCAGAACTTCACCTTCATCGATGTTGCAGGCGT
TCTTATTTTTGGTGTTTTTGCAATTGCTGCAAAAATACAGTTTGCTGTACCACACCTCTTTGTTTTTCGG
GGTATGTTTAACGGTATTCAGGGTCAGTTTCTGATTGCAATTCGGACACAGCAGTTTGCTACGAAAAATG
GCGTTGTGTTTCACAATGGTGCTATTGGTTTTTTCGCTAATGCGCAGCTTGATTT
